Addgene plasmid #1789: FHRE-Luc
Purpose: Reporter plasmid for FOXO3a. Forkhead responsive element with luciferase readout.
Depositing lab: Michael Greenberg. Depositing organization: Boston Children's Hospital. Publication: Akt promotes cell survival by phosphorylating and inhibiting a Forkhead transcription factor. Brunet A, Bonni A, Zigmond MJ, Lin MZ, Juo P, Hu LS, Anderson MJ, Arden KC, Blenis J, Greenberg ME. Cell 1999 Mar 19;96(6):857-68. 10.1016/S0092-8674(00)80595-4 PubMed 10102273.
Backbone
  Vector backbone: pGL3 basic
  Backbone manufacturer: Promega
  Backbone size w/o insert (bp): 5000
  Vector type: Mammalian Expression, Luciferase
Growth in bacteria
  Bacterial resistance: Ampicillin, 100 μg/mL
  Growth temperature: 37°C
  Growth strain: DH5alpha
  Copy number: High Copy
Gene/Insert
  Gene/Insert name: FHRE (alt names: FKHRL1; FOXO3a; forkhead responsive element)
  Species: H. sapiens (human)
  Insert size (bp): 96
  Mutation: 3 copies of FRE
  Entrez Gene: FOXO3 (a.k.a. AF6q21, FKHRL1, FKHRL1P2, FOXO2, FOXO3A)
  Cloning method: Restriction Enzyme; 5′ cloning site NheI (not destroyed); 3′ cloning site BglII (not destroyed)
  Sequencing primers: 5′ RVprimer3
Terms and licenses: Academic/Nonprofit Terms; Industry Terms: Not Available to Industry
Depositor comments: See author's map and sequence.
How to cite: FHRE-Luc was a gift from Michael Greenberg (Addgene plasmid # 1789 ; http://n2t.net/addgene:1789 ; RRID:Addgene_1789)
