[The description below was written by a language model from this plasmid's Addgene catalogue record and pLannotate feature annotations shown in this document.]
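Description:
FHRE-Luc is a firefly luciferase reporter plasmid for measuring the transcriptional activity of the Forkhead factor FOXO3a (FKHRL1) in transfected mammalian cells. The catalogue lists the backbone as Promega's pGL3 basic, into which a 96 bp insert carrying three copies of a human forkhead responsive element was cloned between NheI and BglII sites, both of which are retained. The plasmid is maintained in E. coli at high copy through a ColE1/pUC-type origin and selected with ampicillin via the β-lactamase gene and its own promoter. An f1 origin is also present, allowing single-stranded DNA production.

The feature table, generated from the full 5,094 nt sequence, does not annotate the responsive elements themselves, but the unannotated gap upstream of the promoter is where they would lie. Notably, it detects an SV40 early promoter immediately upstream of the luc+ coding sequence. pGL3 basic is promoterless, so the sequenced plasmid looks more like a promoter-containing pGL3 variant than the backbone named in the catalogue, and the record does not resolve this discrepancy. In this arrangement the forkhead sites would act as upstream binding elements that modulate the SV40 promoter, so that luciferase output rises when FOXO3a is nuclear and active. A synthetic poly(A) signal and a transcriptional pause site from the human α2 globin gene sit upstream of the cloning region to suppress read-through transcription from the backbone, and an SV40 poly(A) signal follows luciferase. Short fragments annotated as large T antigen, TcR and lacZα are likely backbone remnants without function.

The associated work concerns Akt-dependent phosphorylation and inhibition of a Forkhead factor, which fits use of this reporter to monitor FOXO3a regulation by survival signalling.
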