Features (pLannotate 1.2.2; 12 found; start..end, strand, type, name):
     75..123     +  polyA_signal   poly(A) signal: synthetic polyadenylation signal
    137..228     +  misc_feature   pause site: RNA polymerase II transcriptional pause signal from the human α2 globin gene
    367..563     +  promoter       SV40 promoter: SV40 early promoter
    599..2251    +  CDS            luciferase: firefly luciferase; luc+; enhanced luc+ version of the luciferase gene
   2292..2413    -  polyA_signal   SV40 poly(A) signal: SV40 polyadenylation signal
   2436..2504    -  CDS            large T antigen (fragment): large T antigen from SV40 (simian virus 40)
   2520..2652    +  CDS            TcR (fragment): tetracycline efflux protein; tet; confers resistance to tetracycline
   2832..3420    -  rep_origin     ori: high-copy-number ColE1/pMB1/pBR322/pUC origin of replication
   3591..4451    -  CDS            AmpR: β-lactamase; bla; confers resistance to ampicillin, carbenicillin, and related antibiotics
   4452..4556    -  promoter       AmpR promoter: bla
   4583..5011    +  rep_origin     f1 ori (sequence partly withheld): f1 bacteriophage origin of replication; arrow indicates direction of (+) strand synthesis
   5043..16      -  CDS            lacZα (fragment) (across the origin): LacZα fragment of β-galactosidase; lacZ fragment
>Addgene plasmid #1789 | FHRE-Luc | addgene full sequence | sequence record 339925 | Addgene NGS Result
TCGCTATTACGCCAGCCCAAGCTACCATGATAAGTAAGTAATATTAAGGTACGGGAGGTACTTGGAGCGG
CCGCAATAAAATATCTTTATTTTCATTACATCTGTGTGTTGGTTTTTTGTGTGAATCGATAGTACTAACA
TACGCTCTCCATCAAAACAAAACGAAACAAAACAAACTAGCAAAATAGGCTGTCCCCAGTGCAAGTGCAG
GTGCCAGAACATTTCTCTATCGATAGGTACCGAGCTCTTACGCGTGCTAGCGTGACAGAGTGAGACTCTG
TCTCTATTTAAATAAATAAGTAAATAAATAAACTGGGCAAACAATGAAAATGAAAACATTGTGAAATACA
AAGCAGATCTGCGATCTGCATCTCAATTAGTCAGCAACCATAGTCCCGCCCCTAACTCCGCCCATCCCGC
CCCTAACTCCGCCCAGTTCCGCCCATTCTCCGCCCCATCGCTGACTAATTTTTTTTATTTATGCAGAGGC
CGAGGCCGCCTCGGCCTCTGAGCTATTCCAGAAGTAGTGAGGAGGCTTTTTTGGAGGCCTAGGCTTTTGC
AAAAAGCTTGGCATTCCGGTACTGTTGGTAAAGCCACCATGGAAGACGCCAAAAACATAAAGAAAGGCCC
GGCGCCATTCTATCCGCTGGAAGATGGAACCGCTGGAGAGCAACTGCATAAGGCTATGAAGAGATACGCC
CTGGTTCCTGGAACAATTGCTTTTACAGATGCACATATCGAGGTGGACATCACTTACGCTGAGTACTTCG
AAATGTCCGTTCGGTTGGCAGAAGCTATGAAACGATATGGGCTGAATACAAATCACAGAATCGTCGTATG
CAGTGAAAACTCTCTTCAATTCTTTATGCCGGTGTTGGGCGCGTTATTTATCGGAGTTGCAGTTGCGCCC
GCGAACGACATTTATAATGAACGTGAATTGCTCAACAGTATGGGCATTTCGCAGCCTACCGTGGTGTTCG
TTTCCAAAAAGGGGTTGCAAAAAATTTTGAACGTGCAAAAAAAGCTCCCAATCATCCAAAAAATTATTAT
CATGGATTCTAAAACGGATTACCAGGGATTTCAGTCGATGTACACGTTCGTCACATCTCATCTACCTCCC
GGTTTTAATGAATACGATTTTGTGCCAGAGTCCTTCGATAGGGACAAGACAATTGCACTGATCATGAACT
CCTCTGGATCTACTGGTCTGCCTAAAGGTGTCGCTCTGCCTCATAGAACTGCCTGCGTGAGATTCTCGCA
TGCCAGAGATCCTATTTTTGGCAATCAAATCATTCCGGATACTGCGATTTTAAGTGTTGTTCCATTCCAT
CACGGTTTTGGAATGTTTACTACACTCGGATATTTGATATGTGGATTTCGAGTCGTCTTAATGTATAGAT
TTGAAGAAGAGCTGTTTCTGAGGAGCCTTCAGGATTACAAGATTCAAAGTGCGCTGCTGGTGCCAACCCT
ATTCTCCTTCTTCGCCAAAAGCACTCTGATTGACAAATACGATTTATCTAATTTACACGAAATTGCTTCT
GGTGGCGCTCCCCTCTCTAAGGAAGTCGGGGAAGCGGTTGCCAAGAGGTTCCATCTGCCAGGTATCAGGC
AAGGATATGGGCTCACTGAGACTACATCAGCTATTCTGATTACACCCGAGGGGGATGATAAACCGGGCGC
GGTCGGTAAAGTTGTTCCATTTTTTGAAGCGAAGGTTGTGGATCTGGATACCGGGAAAACGCTGGGCGTT
AATCAAAGAGGCGAACTGTGTGTGAGAGGTCCTATGATTATGTCCGGTTATGTAAACAATCCGGAAGCGA
CCAACGCCTTGATTGACAAGGATGGATGGCTACATTCTGGAGACATAGCTTACTGGGACGAAGACGAACA
CTTCTTCATCGTTGACCGCCTGAAGTCTCTGATTAAGTACAAAGGCTATCAGGTGGCTCCCGCTGAATTG
GAATCCATCTTGCTCCAACACCCCAACATCTTCGACGCAGGTGTCGCAGGTCTTCCCGACGATGACGCCG
GTGAACTTCCCGCCGCCGTTGTTGTTTTGGAGCACGGAAAGACGATGACGGAAAAAGAGATCGTGGATTA
CGTCGCCAGTCAAGTAACAACCGCGAAAAAGTTGCGCGGAGGAGTTGTGTTTGTGGACGAAGTACCGAAA
GGTCTTACCGGAAAACTCGACGCAAGAAAAATCAGAGAGATCCTCATAAAGGCCAAGAAGGGCGGAAAGA
TCGCCGTGTAATTCTAGAGTCGGGGCGGCCGGCCGCTTCGAGCAGACATGATAAGATACATTGATGAGTT
TGGACAAACCACAACTAGAATGCAGTGAAAAAAATGCTTTATTTGTGAAATTTGTGATGCTATTGCTTTA
TTTGTAACCATTATAAGCTGCAATAAACAAGTTAACAACAACAATTGCATTCATTTTATGTTTCAGGTTC
AGGGGGAGGTGTGGGAGGTTTTTTAAAGCAAGTAAAACCTCTACAAATGTGGTAAAATCGATAAGGATCC
GTCGACCGATGCCCTTGAGAGCCTTCAACCCAGTCAGCTCCTTCCGGTGGGCGCGGGGCATGACTATCGT
CGCCGCACTTATGACTGTCTTCTTTATCATGCAACTCGTAGGACAGGTGCCGGCAGCGCTCTTCCGCTTC
CTCGCTCACTGACTCGCTGCGCTCGGTCGTTCGGCTGCGGCGAGCGGTATCAGCTCACTCAAAGGCGGTA
ATACGGTTATCCACAGAATCAGGGGATAACGCAGGAAAGAACATGTGAGCAAAAGGCCAGCAAAAGGCCA
GGAACCGTAAAAAGGCCGCGTTGCTGGCGTTTTTCCATAGGCTCCGCCCCCCTGACGAGCATCACAAAAA
TCGACGCTCAAGTCAGAGGTGGCGAAACCCGACAGGACTATAAAGATACCAGGCGTTTCCCCCTGGAAGC
TCCCTCGTGCGCTCTCCTGTTCCGACCCTGCCGCTTACCGGATACCTGTCCGCCTTTCTCCCTTCGGGAA
GCGTGGCGCTTTCTCATAGCTCACGCTGTAGGTATCTCAGTTCGGTGTAGGTCGTTCGCTCCAAGCTGGG
CTGTGTGCACGAACCCCCCGTTCAGCCCGACCGCTGCGCCTTATCCGGTAACTATCGTCTTGAGTCCAAC
CCGGTAAGACACGACTTATCGCCACTGGCAGCAGCCACTGGTAACAGGATTAGCAGAGCGAGGTATGTAG
GCGGTGCTACAGAGTTCTTGAAGTGGTGGCCTAACTACGGCTACACTAGAAGAACAGTATTTGGTATCTG
CGCTCTGCTGAAGCCAGTTACCTTCGGAAAAAGAGTTGGTAGCTCTTGATCCGGCAAACAAACCACCGCT
GGTAGCGGTGGTTTTTTTGTTTGCAAGCAGCAGATTACGCGCAGAAAAAAAGGATCTCAAGAAGATCCTT
TGATCTTTTCTACGGGGTCTGACGCTCAGTGGAACGAAAACTCACGTTAAGGGATTTTGGTCATGAGATT
ATCAAAAAGGATCTTCACCTAGATCCTTTTAAATTAAAAATGAAGTTTTAAATCAATCTAAAGTATATAT
GAGTAAACTTGGTCTGACAGTTACCAATGCTTAATCAGTGAGGCACCTATCTCAGCGATCTGTCTATTTC
GTTCATCCATAGTTGCCTGACTCCCCGTCGTGTAGATAACTACGATACGGGAGGGCTTACCATCTGGCCC
CAGTGCTGCAATGATACCGCGAGACCCACGCTCACCGGCTCCAGATTTATCAGCAATAAACCAGCCAGCC
GGAAGGGCCGAGCGCAGAAGTGGTCCTGCAACTTTATCCGCCTCCATCCAGTCTATTAATTGTTGCCGGG
AAGCTAGAGTAAGTAGTTCGCCAGTTAATAGTTTGCGCAACGTTGTTGCCATTGCTACAGGCATCGTGGT
GTCACGCTCGTCGTTTGGTATGGCTTCATTCAGCTCCGGTTCCCAACGATCAAGGCGAGTTACATGATCC
CCCATGTTGTGCAAAAAAGCGGTTAGCTCCTTCGGTCCTCCGATCGTTGTCAGAAGTAAGTTGGCCGCAG
TGTTATCACTCATGGTTATGGCAGCACTGCATAATTCTCTTACTGTCATGCCATCCGTAAGATGCTTTTC
TGTGACTGGTGAGTACTCAACCAAGTCATTCTGAGAATAGTGTATGCGGCGACCGAGTTGCTCTTGCCCG
GCGTCAATACGGGATAATACCGCGCCACATAGCAGAACTTTAAAAGTGCTCATCATTGGAAAACGTTCTT
CGGGGCGAAAACTCTCAAGGATCTTACCGCTGTTGAGATCCAGTTCGATGTAACCCACTCGTGCACCCAA
CTGATCTTCAGCATCTTTTACTTTCACCAGCGTTTCTGGGTGAGCAAAAACAGGAAGGCAAAATGCCGCA
AAAAAGGGAATAAGGGCGACACGGAAATGTTGAATACTCATACTCTTCCTTTTTCAATATTATTGAAGCA
TTTATCAGGGTTATTGTCTCATGAGCGGATACATATTTGAATGTATTTAGAAAAATAAACAAATAGGGGT
TCCGCGCACATTTCCCCGAAAAGTGCCACCTG
[124 nt withheld, positions 4583-4706]
C
[91 nt withheld, positions 4708-4798]
A
[49 nt withheld, positions 4800-4848]
CCTTTGACGTTGGAGTCCACGTTCTTT
[37 nt withheld, positions 4876-4912]
ACCCTATCTCGGTCTATTCTTTTGATTTATAAGGGATTTTGCCGATTTCGGCCTATTGGTTAAAAAATGA
GCTGATTTAACAAAAATTTAACGCGAATTTTAACAAAATATTAACGCTTACAATTTGCCATTCGCCATTC
AGGCTGCGCAACTGTTGGGAAGGGCGATCGGTGCGGGCCTCT
